Addgene plasmid #236612: pSpCas9(BB)-2A-puro-hANKRD11 (exon 5-1)
Purpose: Knockouts ANKRD11 in human cells
Depositing lab: Tadashi Nakagawa. Depositing organization: Sanyo-Onoda City University. Publication: KBG syndrome-associated protein ANKRD11 regulates SETD5 expression to modulate rRNA levels and translation. Sashiyama S, Nakagawa T, Nakagawa M, Hosogane M, Watanabe Y, Ashitomi H, Yamane K, Shibuya N, Moroishi T, Nakayama K, Hosoi T. iScience. 2025 May 19;28(6):112699. doi: 10.1016/j.isci.2025.112699. eCollection 2025 Jun 20. PubMed 40520101.
Backbone
  Vector backbone: pSpCas9(BB)-2A-Puro
  Backbone size w/o insert (bp): 9147
  Total vector size (bp): 9177
  Vector type: Mammalian Expression, CRISPR
  Selectable markers: Puromycin
Growth in bacteria
  Bacterial resistance: Ampicillin, 100 μg/mL
  Growth temperature: 37°C
  Growth strain: DH5alpha
  Copy number: High Copy
Gene/Insert
  Gene/Insert name: ANKRD11 (alt name: ANCO1)
  gRNA/shRNA sequence: AACTGGAGCGTGGCGATGGC
  Species: H. sapiens (human)
  Entrez Gene: ANKRD11 (a.k.a. ANCO-1, ANCO1, LZ16, T13)
  Cloning method: Restriction Enzyme; 5′ cloning site BbsI (destroyed during cloning); 3′ cloning site BbsI (destroyed during cloning)
  Sequencing primers: 5′ GAGGGCCTATTTCCCATGATTCC
Terms and licenses: Academic/Nonprofit Terms; Industry Terms: Not Available to Industry
How to cite: pSpCas9(BB)-2A-puro-hANKRD11 (exon 5-1) was a gift from Tadashi Nakagawa (Addgene plasmid # 236612 ; http://n2t.net/addgene:236612 ; RRID:Addgene_236612)
