[The description below was written by a language model from this plasmid's Addgene catalogue record and pLannotate feature annotations shown in this document.]
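Description:
pSpCas9(BB)-2A-puro-hANKRD11 (exon 5-1) is an all-in-one CRISPR/Cas9 plasmid for knocking out the human ANKRD11 gene (also known as ANCO1) in mammalian cells. It is built on the pSpCas9(BB)-2A-Puro backbone and totals about 9.2 kb. A single guide sequence was cloned between the two BbsI sites, which were destroyed in the process. The name indicates that the guide targets exon 5 of ANKRD11. In bacteria the plasmid is maintained at high copy from a ColE1/pUC-type origin and selected with ampicillin through the β-lactamase gene. An f1 phage origin is also present. The small bom and rop fragments called in the backbone appear to be incidental partial matches.

Two expression units work together. A human U6 RNA polymerase III promoter drives the guide spacer fused to the Streptococcus pyogenes gRNA scaffold, producing a single guide RNA. Downstream, a hybrid promoter made of the CMV enhancer, chicken β-actin promoter and a hybrid intron drives S. pyogenes Cas9. The annotation software splits Cas9 into contiguous N- and C-terminal portions, but together they form one full-length coding sequence followed by a nucleoplasmin nuclear localization signal. As the backbone name indicates, a 2A peptide links Cas9 to puromycin N-acetyltransferase, although the 2A itself is not annotated in the feature table. Both proteins are therefore made from one transcript, which ends at a bovine growth hormone polyadenylation signal. A single AAV2 inverted terminal repeat lies after the cassette, and one ITR alone does not make the plasmid a packaging vector.

After transfection, puromycin selection enriches for cells expressing Cas9. The guide then directs cleavage within ANKRD11, and error-prone repair disrupts the gene. The associated work concerns the role of ANKRD11, a KBG syndrome-associated protein, in regulating SETD5 expression, rRNA levels and translation.
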