Features (pLannotate 1.2.2; 19 found; start..end, strand, type, name):
      1..241     +  promoter       U6 promoter: RNA polymerase III promoter for human U6 snRNA
    271..346     +  misc_RNA       gRNA scaffold: guide RNA scaffold for the Streptococcus pyogenes CRISPR/Cas9 system
    353..396     +  misc_RNA       gRNA scaffold (fragment): guide RNA scaffold for the Streptococcus pyogenes CRISPR/Cas9 system
    443..728     +  enhancer       CMV enhancer: human cytomegalovirus immediate early enhancer; contains an 18-bp deletion relative to the standard CMV enhancer
    730..1007    +  promoter       chicken β-actin promoter: No description available
   1008..1235    +  intron         hybrid intron: hybrid between chicken β-actin (CBA) and minute virus of mice (MMV) introns (Gray et al., 2011)
   1373..2974    +  CDS            Cas9(N): N-terminal portion of Streptococcus pyogenes Cas9 (Zetsche et al., 2015)
   2975..5473    +  CDS            Cas9(C): C-terminal portion of Streptococcus pyogenes Cas9 (Zetsche et al., 2015)
   5474..5521    +  CDS            nucleoplasmin NLS: bipartite nuclear localization signal from nucleoplasmin
   5591..6190    +  CDS            PuroR (fragment): puromycin N-acetyltransferase; pac from Streptomyces; confers resistance to puromycin
   6224..6335    +  polyA_signal   bGH poly(A) signal: bovine growth hormone polyadenylation signal
   6440..6580    +  repeat_region  AAV2 ITR: inverted terminal repeat of adeno-associated virus serotype 2 inverted
   6585..6636    -  misc_feature   bom (fragment): basis of mobility region from pBR322
   6655..7110    +  rep_origin     f1 ori (sequence partly withheld): f1 bacteriophage origin of replication; arrow indicates direction of (+) strand synthesis
   7111..7160    -  misc_feature   bom (fragment): basis of mobility region from pBR322
   7262..7297    -  CDS            rop (fragment): Rop protein, which maintains plasmids at low copy number; rop
   7392..7496    +  promoter       AmpR promoter: bla
   7497..8357    +  CDS            AmpR: β-lactamase; bla; confers resistance to ampicillin, carbenicillin, and related antibiotics
   8528..9116    +  rep_origin     ori: high-copy-number ColE1/pMB1/pBR322/pUC origin of replication
>Addgene plasmid #236612 | pSpCas9(BB)-2A-puro-hANKRD11 (exon 5-1) | addgene full sequence | sequence record 474939 | Addgene NGS Result
GAGGGCCTATTTCCCATGATTCCTTCATATTTGCATATACGATACAAGGCTGTTAGAGAGATAATTGGAA
TTAATTTGACTGTAAACACAAAGATATTAGTACAAAATACGTGACGTAGAAAGTAATAATTTCTTGGGTA
GTTTGCAGTTTTAAAATTATGTTTTAAAATGGACTATCATATGCTTACCGTAACTTGAAAGTATTTCGAT
TTCTTGGCTTTATATATCTTGTGGAAAGGACGAAACACCGAACTGGAGCGTGGCGATGGCGTTTTAGAGC
TAGAAATAGCAAGTTAAAATAAGGCTAGTCCGTTATCAACTTGAAAAAGTGGCACCGAGTCGGTGCTTTT
TTGTTTTAGAGCTAGAAATAGCAAGTTAAAATAAGGCTAGTCCGTTTTTAGCGCGTGCGCCAATTCTGCA
GACAAATGGCTCTAGAGGTACCCGTTACATAACTTACGGTAAATGGCCCGCCTGGCTGACCGCCCAACGA
CCCCCGCCCATTGACGTCAATAGTAACGCCAATAGGGACTTTCCATTGACGTCAATGGGTGGAGTATTTA
CGGTAAACTGCCCACTTGGCAGTACATCAAGTGTATCATATGCCAAGTACGCCCCCTATTGACGTCAATG
ACGGTAAATGGCCCGCCTGGCATTGTGCCCAGTACATGACCTTATGGGACTTTCCTACTTGGCAGTACAT
CTACGTATTAGTCATCGCTATTACCATGGTCGAGGTGAGCCCCACGTTCTGCTTCACTCTCCCCATCTCC
CCCCCCTCCCCACCCCCAATTTTGTATTTATTTATTTTTTAATTATTTTGTGCAGCGATGGGGGCGGGGG
GGGGGGGGGGGCGCGCGCCAGGCGGGGCGGGGCGGGGCGAGGGGCGGGGCGGGGCGAGGCGGAGAGGTGC
GGCGGCAGCCAATCAGAGCGGCGCGCTCCGAAAGTTTCCTTTTATGGCGAGGCGGCGGCGGCGGCGGCCC
TATAAAAAGCGAAGCGCGCGGCGGGCGGGAGTCGCTGCGCGCTGCCTTCGCCCCGTGCCCCGCTCCGCCG
CCGCCTCGCGCCGCCCGCCCCGGCTCTGACTGACCGCGTTACTCCCACAGGTGAGCGGGCGGGACGGCCC
TTCTCCTCCGGGCTGTAATTAGCTGAGCAAGAGGTAAGGGTTTAAGGGATGGTTGGTTGGTGGGGTATTA
ATGTTTAATTACCTGGAGCACCTGCCTGAAATCACTTTTTTTCAGGTTGGACCGGTGCCACCATGGACTA
TAAGGACCACGACGGAGACTACAAGGATCATGATATTGATTACAAAGACGATGACGATAAGATGGCCCCA
AAGAAGAAGCGGAAGGTCGGTATCCACGGAGTCCCAGCAGCCGACAAGAAGTACAGCATCGGCCTGGACA
TCGGCACCAACTCTGTGGGCTGGGCCGTGATCACCGACGAGTACAAGGTGCCCAGCAAGAAATTCAAGGT
GCTGGGCAACACCGACCGGCACAGCATCAAGAAGAACCTGATCGGAGCCCTGCTGTTCGACAGCGGCGAA
ACAGCCGAGGCCACCCGGCTGAAGAGAACCGCCAGAAGAAGATACACCAGACGGAAGAACCGGATCTGCT
ATCTGCAAGAGATCTTCAGCAACGAGATGGCCAAGGTGGACGACAGCTTCTTCCACAGACTGGAAGAGTC
CTTCCTGGTGGAAGAGGATAAGAAGCACGAGCGGCACCCCATCTTCGGCAACATCGTGGACGAGGTGGCC
TACCACGAGAAGTACCCCACCATCTACCACCTGAGAAAGAAACTGGTGGACAGCACCGACAAGGCCGACC
TGCGGCTGATCTATCTGGCCCTGGCCCACATGATCAAGTTCCGGGGCCACTTCCTGATCGAGGGCGACCT
GAACCCCGACAACAGCGACGTGGACAAGCTGTTCATCCAGCTGGTGCAGACCTACAACCAGCTGTTCGAG
GAAAACCCCATCAACGCCAGCGGCGTGGACGCCAAGGCCATCCTGTCTGCCAGACTGAGCAAGAGCAGAC
GGCTGGAAAATCTGATCGCCCAGCTGCCCGGCGAGAAGAAGAATGGCCTGTTCGGAAACCTGATTGCCCT
GAGCCTGGGCCTGACCCCCAACTTCAAGAGCAACTTCGACCTGGCCGAGGATGCCAAACTGCAGCTGAGC
AAGGACACCTACGACGACGACCTGGACAACCTGCTGGCCCAGATCGGCGACCAGTACGCCGACCTGTTTC
TGGCCGCCAAGAACCTGTCCGACGCCATCCTGCTGAGCGACATCCTGAGAGTGAACACCGAGATCACCAA
GGCCCCCCTGAGCGCCTCTATGATCAAGAGATACGACGAGCACCACCAGGACCTGACCCTGCTGAAAGCT
CTCGTGCGGCAGCAGCTGCCTGAGAAGTACAAAGAGATTTTCTTCGACCAGAGCAAGAACGGCTACGCCG
GCTACATTGACGGCGGAGCCAGCCAGGAAGAGTTCTACAAGTTCATCAAGCCCATCCTGGAAAAGATGGA
CGGCACCGAGGAACTGCTCGTGAAGCTGAACAGAGAGGACCTGCTGCGGAAGCAGCGGACCTTCGACAAC
GGCAGCATCCCCCACCAGATCCACCTGGGAGAGCTGCACGCCATTCTGCGGCGGCAGGAAGATTTTTACC
CATTCCTGAAGGACAACCGGGAAAAGATCGAGAAGATCCTGACCTTCCGCATCCCCTACTACGTGGGCCC
TCTGGCCAGGGGAAACAGCAGATTCGCCTGGATGACCAGAAAGAGCGAGGAAACCATCACCCCCTGGAAC
TTCGAGGAAGTGGTGGACAAGGGCGCTTCCGCCCAGAGCTTCATCGAGCGGATGACCAACTTCGATAAGA
ACCTGCCCAACGAGAAGGTGCTGCCCAAGCACAGCCTGCTGTACGAGTACTTCACCGTGTATAACGAGCT
GACCAAAGTGAAATACGTGACCGAGGGAATGAGAAAGCCCGCCTTCCTGAGCGGCGAGCAGAAAAAGGCC
ATCGTGGACCTGCTGTTCAAGACCAACCGGAAAGTGACCGTGAAGCAGCTGAAAGAGGACTACTTCAAGA
AAATCGAGTGCTTCGACTCCGTGGAAATCTCCGGCGTGGAAGATCGGTTCAACGCCTCCCTGGGCACATA
CCACGATCTGCTGAAAATTATCAAGGACAAGGACTTCCTGGACAATGAGGAAAACGAGGACATTCTGGAA
GATATCGTGCTGACCCTGACACTGTTTGAGGACAGAGAGATGATCGAGGAACGGCTGAAAACCTATGCCC
ACCTGTTCGACGACAAAGTGATGAAGCAGCTGAAGCGGCGGAGATACACCGGCTGGGGCAGGCTGAGCCG
GAAGCTGATCAACGGCATCCGGGACAAGCAGTCCGGCAAGACAATCCTGGATTTCCTGAAGTCCGACGGC
TTCGCCAACAGAAACTTCATGCAGCTGATCCACGACGACAGCCTGACCTTTAAAGAGGACATCCAGAAAG
CCCAGGTGTCCGGCCAGGGCGATAGCCTGCACGAGCACATTGCCAATCTGGCCGGCAGCCCCGCCATTAA
GAAGGGCATCCTGCAGACAGTGAAGGTGGTGGACGAGCTCGTGAAAGTGATGGGCCGGCACAAGCCCGAG
AACATCGTGATCGAAATGGCCAGAGAGAACCAGACCACCCAGAAGGGACAGAAGAACAGCCGCGAGAGAA
TGAAGCGGATCGAAGAGGGCATCAAAGAGCTGGGCAGCCAGATCCTGAAAGAACACCCCGTGGAAAACAC
CCAGCTGCAGAACGAGAAGCTGTACCTGTACTACCTGCAGAATGGGCGGGATATGTACGTGGACCAGGAA
CTGGACATCAACCGGCTGTCCGACTACGATGTGGACCATATCGTGCCTCAGAGCTTTCTGAAGGACGACT
CCATCGACAACAAGGTGCTGACCAGAAGCGACAAGAACCGGGGCAAGAGCGACAACGTGCCCTCCGAAGA
GGTCGTGAAGAAGATGAAGAACTACTGGCGGCAGCTGCTGAACGCCAAGCTGATTACCCAGAGAAAGTTC
GACAATCTGACCAAGGCCGAGAGAGGCGGCCTGAGCGAACTGGATAAGGCCGGCTTCATCAAGAGACAGC
TGGTGGAAACCCGGCAGATCACAAAGCACGTGGCACAGATCCTGGACTCCCGGATGAACACTAAGTACGA
CGAGAATGACAAGCTGATCCGGGAAGTGAAAGTGATCACCCTGAAGTCCAAGCTGGTGTCCGATTTCCGG
AAGGATTTCCAGTTTTACAAAGTGCGCGAGATCAACAACTACCACCACGCCCACGACGCCTACCTGAACG
CCGTCGTGGGAACCGCCCTGATCAAAAAGTACCCTAAGCTGGAAAGCGAGTTCGTGTACGGCGACTACAA
GGTGTACGACGTGCGGAAGATGATCGCCAAGAGCGAGCAGGAAATCGGCAAGGCTACCGCCAAGTACTTC
TTCTACAGCAACATCATGAACTTTTTCAAGACCGAGATTACCCTGGCCAACGGCGAGATCCGGAAGCGGC
CTCTGATCGAGACAAACGGCGAAACCGGGGAGATCGTGTGGGATAAGGGCCGGGATTTTGCCACCGTGCG
GAAAGTGCTGAGCATGCCCCAAGTGAATATCGTGAAAAAGACCGAGGTGCAGACAGGCGGCTTCAGCAAA
GAGTCTATCCTGCCCAAGAGGAACAGCGATAAGCTGATCGCCAGAAAGAAGGACTGGGACCCTAAGAAGT
ACGGCGGCTTCGACAGCCCCACCGTGGCCTATTCTGTGCTGGTGGTGGCCAAAGTGGAAAAGGGCAAGTC
CAAGAAACTGAAGAGTGTGAAAGAGCTGCTGGGGATCACCATCATGGAAAGAAGCAGCTTCGAGAAGAAT
CCCATCGACTTTCTGGAAGCCAAGGGCTACAAAGAAGTGAAAAAGGACCTGATCATCAAGCTGCCTAAGT
ACTCCCTGTTCGAGCTGGAAAACGGCCGGAAGAGAATGCTGGCCTCTGCCGGCGAACTGCAGAAGGGAAA
CGAACTGGCCCTGCCCTCCAAATATGTGAACTTCCTGTACCTGGCCAGCCACTATGAGAAGCTGAAGGGC
TCCCCCGAGGATAATGAGCAGAAACAGCTGTTTGTGGAACAGCACAAGCACTACCTGGACGAGATCATCG
AGCAGATCAGCGAGTTCTCCAAGAGAGTGATCCTGGCCGACGCTAATCTGGACAAAGTGCTGTCCGCCTA
CAACAAGCACCGGGATAAGCCCATCAGAGAGCAGGCCGAGAATATCATCCACCTGTTTACCCTGACCAAT
CTGGGAGCCCCTGCCGCCTTCAAGTACTTTGACACCACCATCGACCGGAAGAGGTACACCAGCACCAAAG
AGGTGCTGGACGCCACCCTGATCCACCAGAGCATCACCGGCCTGTACGAGACACGGATCGACCTGTCTCA
GCTGGGAGGCGACAAAAGGCCGGCGGCCACGAAAAAGGCCGGCCAGGCAAAAAAGAAAAAGGAATTCGGC
AGTGGAGAGGGCAGAGGAAGTCTGCTAACATGCGGTGACGTCGAGGAGAATCCTGGCCCAATGACCGAGT
ACAAGCCCACGGTGCGCCTCGCCACCCGCGACGACGTCCCCAGGGCCGTACGCACCCTCGCCGCCGCGTT
CGCCGACTACCCCGCCACGCGCCACACCGTCGATCCGGACCGCCACATCGAGCGGGTCACCGAGCTGCAA
GAACTCTTCCTCACGCGCGTCGGGCTCGACATCGGCAAGGTGTGGGTCGCGGACGACGGCGCCGCGGTGG
CGGTCTGGACCACGCCGGAGAGCGTCGAAGCGGGGGCGGTGTTCGCCGAGATCGGCCCGCGCATGGCCGA
GTTGAGCGGTTCCCGGCTGGCCGCGCAGCAACAGATGGAAGGCCTCCTGGCGCCGCACCGGCCCAAGGAG
CCCGCGTGGTTCCTGGCCACCGTCGGCGTCTCGCCCGACCACCAGGGCAAGGGTCTGGGCAGCGCCGTCG
TGCTCCCCGGAGTGGAGGCGGCCGAGCGCGCCGGGGTGCCCGCCTTCCTGGAGACCTCCGCGCCCCACAA
CCTCCCCTTCTACGAGCGGCTCGGCTTCACCGTCACCGCCGACGTCGAGGTGCCCGAAGGACCGCGCACC
TGGTGCATGACCCGCAAGCCCGGTGCCTGAGAATTCTAACTAGAGCTCGCTGATCAGCCTCGACTGTGCC
TTCTAGTTGCCAGCCATCTGTTGTTTGCCCCTCCCCCGTGCCTTCCTTGACCCTGGAAGGTGCCACTCCC
ACTGTCCTTTCCTAATAAAATGAGGAAATTGCATCGCATTGTCTGAGTAGGTGTCATTCTATTCTGGGGG
GTGGGGTGGGGCAGGACAGCAAGGGGGAGGATTGGGAAGAGAATAGCAGGCATGCTGGGGAGCGGCCGCA
GGAACCCCTAGTGATGGAGTTGGCCACTCCCTCTCTGCGCGCTCGCTCGCTCACTGAGGCCGGGCGACCA
AAGGTCGCCCGACGCCCGGGCTTTGCCCGGGCGGCCTCAGTGAGCGAGCGAGCGCGCAGCTGCCTGCAGG
GGCGCCTGATGCGGTATTTTCTCCTTACGCATCTGTGCGGTATTTCACACCGCATA
[95 nt withheld, positions 6637-6731]
T
[46 nt withheld, positions 6733-6778]
C
[141 nt withheld, positions 6780-6920]
CCTTTGACGTTGGAGTCCACGTTCTTT
[37 nt withheld, positions 6948-6984]
ACTCTATCTCGGGCTATTCTTTTGATTTATAAGGGATTTTGCCGATTTCGGTCTATTGGTTAAAAAATGA
GCTGATTTAACAAAAATTTAACGCGAATTTTAACAAAATATTAACGTTTACAATTTTATGGTGCACTCTC
AGTACAATCTGCTCTGATGCCGCATAGTTAAGCCAGCCCCGACACCCGCCAACACCCGCTGACGCGCCCT
GACGGGCTTGTCTGCTCCCGGCATCCGCTTACAGACAAGCTGTGACCGTCTCCGGGAGCTGCATGTGTCA
GAGGTTTTCACCGTCATCACCGAAACGCGCGAGACGAAAGGGCCTCGTGATACGCCTATTTTTATAGGTT
AATGTCATGATAATAATGGTTTCTTAGACGTCAGGTGGCACTTTTCGGGGAAATGTGCGCGGAACCCCTA
TTTGTTTATTTTTCTAAATACATTCAAATATGTATCCGCTCATGAGACAATAACCCTGATAAATGCTTCA
ATAATATTGAAAAAGGAAGAGTATGAGTATTCAACATTTCCGTGTCGCCCTTATTCCCTTTTTTGCGGCA
TTTTGCCTTCCTGTTTTTGCTCACCCAGAAACGCTGGTGAAAGTAAAAGATGCTGAAGATCAGTTGGGTG
CACGAGTGGGTTACATCGAACTGGATCTCAACAGCGGTAAGATCCTTGAGAGTTTTCGCCCCGAAGAACG
TTTTCCAATGATGAGCACTTTTAAAGTTCTGCTATGTGGCGCGGTATTATCCCGTATTGACGCCGGGCAA
GAGCAACTCGGTCGCCGCATACACTATTCTCAGAATGACTTGGTTGAGTACTCACCAGTCACAGAAAAGC
ATCTTACGGATGGCATGACAGTAAGAGAATTATGCAGTGCTGCCATAACCATGAGTGATAACACTGCGGC
CAACTTACTTCTGACAACGATCGGAGGACCGAAGGAGCTAACCGCTTTTTTGCACAACATGGGGGATCAT
GTAACTCGCCTTGATCGTTGGGAACCGGAGCTGAATGAAGCCATACCAAACGACGAGCGTGACACCACGA
TGCCTGTAGCAATGGCAACAACGTTGCGCAAACTATTAACTGGCGAACTACTTACTCTAGCTTCCCGGCA
ACAATTAATAGACTGGATGGAGGCGGATAAAGTTGCAGGACCACTTCTGCGCTCGGCCCTTCCGGCTGGC
TGGTTTATTGCTGATAAATCTGGAGCCGGTGAGCGTGGAAGCCGCGGTATCATTGCAGCACTGGGGCCAG
ATGGTAAGCCCTCCCGTATCGTAGTTATCTACACGACGGGGAGTCAGGCAACTATGGATGAACGAAATAG
ACAGATCGCTGAGATAGGTGCCTCACTGATTAAGCATTGGTAACTGTCAGACCAAGTTTACTCATATATA
CTTTAGATTGATTTAAAACTTCATTTTTAATTTAAAAGGATCTAGGTGAAGATCCTTTTTGATAATCTCA
TGACCAAAATCCCTTAACGTGAGTTTTCGTTCCACTGAGCGTCAGACCCCGTAGAAAAGATCAAAGGATC
TTCTTGAGATCCTTTTTTTCTGCGCGTAATCTGCTGCTTGCAAACAAAAAAACCACCGCTACCAGCGGTG
GTTTGTTTGCCGGATCAAGAGCTACCAACTCTTTTTCCGAAGGTAACTGGCTTCAGCAGAGCGCAGATAC
CAAATACTGTTCTTCTAGTGTAGCCGTAGTTAGGCCACCACTTCAAGAACTCTGTAGCACCGCCTACATA
CCTCGCTCTGCTAATCCTGTTACCAGTGGCTGCTGCCAGTGGCGATAAGTCGTGTCTTACCGGGTTGGAC
TCAAGACGATAGTTACCGGATAAGGCGCAGCGGTCGGGCTGAACGGGGGGTTCGTGCACACAGCCCAGCT
TGGAGCGAACGACCTACACCGAACTGAGATACCTACAGCGTGAGCTATGAGAAAGCGCCACGCTTCCCGA
AGGGAGAAAGGCGGACAGGTATCCGGTAAGCGGCAGGGTCGGAACAGGAGAGCGCACGAGGGAGCTTCCA
GGGGGAAACGCCTGGTATCTTTATAGTCCTGTCGGGTTTCGCCACCTCTGACTTGAGCGTCGATTTTTGT
GATGCTCGTCAGGGGGGCGGAGCCTATGGAAAAACGCCAGCAACGCGGCCTTTTTACGGTTCCTGGCCTT
TTGCTGGCCTTTTGCTCACATGT
